Addgene plasmid #242753: pLV-Puro-CMV-EPB41L4A-AS1-unspliced-MUT- deltaACAbox
Purpose: Expresses unspliced EPB41L4A-AS1 in mammalian cells
Depositing lab: Igor Ulitsky. Depositing organization: Weizmann Institute of Science. Publication: EPB41L4A-AS1 long noncoding RNA acts in both cis- and trans-acting transcriptional regulation and controls nucleolar biology. Monziani A, Unfried JP, Cvetanovic T, Ulitsky I. bioRxiv 2025.04.08.647803 10.1101/2025.04.08.647803.
Backbone
  Vector backbone: PLV
  Vector type: Mammalian Expression, Lentiviral
  Selectable markers: Puromycin
Growth in bacteria
  Bacterial resistance: Ampicillin, 100 μg/mL
  Growth temperature: 30°C
  Growth strain: NEB Stable
  Copy number: Unknown
Gene/Insert
  Gene/Insert name: EPB41L4A-AS1
  Species: H. sapiens (human)
  Mutation: AACTTAAAAGCAGCGT → ACCTTAGAAGTAGAGT making it resistant to ASO Deleteon of SNORNA13 ACAbox
  GenBank ID: NR_015370
  Entrez Gene: EPB41L4A-AS1 (a.k.a. C5orf26, NCRNA00219, TIGA1)
  Promoter: CMV
  Cloning method: Unknown
  Sequencing primers: 5′ CCCCATTGACGCAAATGGGCGG
Terms and licenses: Academic/Nonprofit Terms; Industry Terms: Not Available to Industry
Depositor comments: Please visit https://doi.org/10.1101/2025.04.08.647803 for bioRxiv preprint.
How to cite: pLV-Puro-CMV-EPB41L4A-AS1-unspliced-MUT- deltaACAbox was a gift from Igor Ulitsky (Addgene plasmid # 242753 ; http://n2t.net/addgene:242753 ; RRID:Addgene_242753)
