[The description below was written by a language model from this plasmid's Addgene catalogue record and pLannotate feature annotations shown in this document.]
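Description:
pLV-Puro-CMV-EPB41L4A-AS1-unspliced-MUT- deltaACAbox is a third-generation-style, self-inactivating HIV-1 lentiviral transfer plasmid (about 9.3 kb) for expressing a mutant form of the human long noncoding RNA EPB41L4A-AS1 in mammalian cells. In bacteria it is maintained through a high-copy ColE1/pUC-type origin and selected with ampicillin via β-lactamase. An f1 origin, an SV40 origin and remnants of a lac/lacZα cloning region are also present in the backbone. The viral portion comprises an RSV promoter fused to a truncated 5' LTR, which drives genomic RNA production in packaging cells. It also contains the Ψ packaging signal with a gag fragment, the RRE for Rev-dependent export, the cPPT/CTS, and a ΔU3 3' LTR followed by an SV40 poly(A) signal.

The payload sits between Gateway attB1 and attB2 sites, downstream of the CMV enhancer/promoter (itself preceded by attB4, which suggests multisite Gateway assembly, although the cloning method is not recorded). The insert is the unspliced, intron-containing version of EPB41L4A-AS1, and the feature table detects the embedded snoRNA SNORA13 within it. According to the record, the insert carries two changes. The first is a set of point substitutions in a short stretch that make the transcript resistant to an antisense oligonucleotide. The second is a deletion of the ACA box of the snoRNA, a motif generally required for H/ACA snoRNA function. A WPRE follows the insert to enhance transcript expression, and a separate mouse PGK promoter drives puromycin N-acetyltransferase for selection of transduced cells. This design suits rescue experiments in cells depleted of the endogenous lncRNA. Such experiments could separate the contribution of the host transcript from that of its snoRNA, though the record itself states only that the construct expresses unspliced EPB41L4A-AS1.
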