Features (pLannotate 1.2.2; 31 found; start..end, strand, type, name):
      3..229     +  promoter       RSV promoter: Rous sarcoma virus enhancer/promoter
    230..410     +  LTR            5' LTR (truncated): truncated 5' long terminal repeat (LTR) from HIV-1
    457..582     +  misc_feature   HIV-1 Ψ: packaging signal of human immunodeficiency virus type 1
    566..929     +  CDS            HIV-1 gag (fragment): gag protein from human immunodeficiency virus 1; gag
   1075..1308    +  misc_feature   RRE: The Rev response element (RRE) of HIV-1 allows for Rev-dependent mRNA export from the nucleus to the cytoplasm.
   1685..1785    +  CDS            Rev (fragment): human immunodeficiency virus 1 (HIV-1) Rev protein; rev; enhances nuclear export of unspliced and incompletely spliced viral mRNAs
   1803..1920    +  misc_feature   cPPT/CTS: central polypurine tract and central termination sequence of HIV-1
   1938..1958    +  protein_bind   attB4: mutant version of attB; core recombination site for the Gateway® BP reaction BP Clonase™
   2019..2322    +  enhancer       CMV enhancer: human cytomegalovirus immediate early enhancer
   2323..2526    +  promoter       CMV promoter: human cytomegalovirus (CMV) immediate early promoter
   2548..2568    +  protein_bind   attB1: mutant version of attB; core recombination site for the Gateway® BP reaction BP Clonase™
   3193..3325    +  ncRNA          SNORA13: Accession: RF00396 - Small nucleolar RNA SNORA13
   4014..4038    -  protein_bind   attB2: mutant version of attB; recombination site for the Gateway® BP reaction BP Clonase™
   4056..4644    +  misc_feature   WPRE: woodchuck hepatitis virus posttranscriptional regulatory element
   4675..5174    +  promoter       PGK promoter: mouse phosphoglycerate kinase 1 promoter
   5191..5790    +  CDS            PuroR: puromycin N-acetyltransferase; pac from Streptomyces alboniger; confers resistance to puromycin
   5780..5860    +  CDS            nef (fragment): NEF_HV1Z2 - Experimental evidence at protein level: Swiss-Prot protein existence level 1. Extracellular Nef protein targets CD4(+) T-lymphocytes for apoptosis by interacting with CXCR4 surface receptors. From Human immunodeficiency virus type 1 group M subtype D (isolate Z2/CDC-Z34) (HIV-1).
   5862..6095    +  LTR            3' LTR (ΔU3): self-inactivating 3' long terminal repeat (LTR) from HIV-1
   6167..6288    +  polyA_signal   SV40 poly(A) signal: SV40 polyadenylation signal
   6328..6463    +  rep_origin     SV40 ori: SV40 origin of replication
   6484..6502    -  promoter       T7 promoter: promoter for bacteriophage T7 RNA polymerase
   6510..6665    +  CDS            lacZα (fragment): LacZα fragment of β-galactosidase; lacZ fragment
   6670..7098    +  rep_origin     f1 ori (sequence partly withheld): f1 bacteriophage origin of replication; arrow indicates direction of (+) strand synthesis
   7151..7255    +  promoter       AmpR promoter: bla
   7256..8116    +  CDS            AmpR: β-lactamase; bla; confers resistance to ampicillin, carbenicillin, and related antibiotics
   8287..8875    +  rep_origin     ori: high-copy-number ColE1/pMB1/pBR322/pUC origin of replication
   9058..9150    +  CDS            lacI (fragment): lac repressor; lacI; The lac repressor binds to the lac operator to inhibit transcription in E. coli. This inhibition can be relieved by adding lactose or isopropyl-β-D-thiogalactopyranoside (IPTG).
   9163..9184    +  protein_bind   CAP binding site: CAP binding activates transcription in the presence of cAMP. E. coli catabolite activator protein
   9199..9229    +  promoter       lac promoter: promoter for the E. coli lac operon
   9237..9253    +  protein_bind   lac operator: The lac repressor binds to the lac operator to inhibit transcription in E. coli. This inhibition can be relieved by adding lactose or isopropyl-β-D-thiogalactopyranoside (IPTG). lac repressor encoded by lacI
   9298..9316    +  promoter       T3 promoter: promoter for bacteriophage T3 RNA polymerase
>Addgene plasmid #242753 | pLV-Puro-CMV-EPB41L4A-AS1-unspliced-MUT- deltaACAbox | addgene full sequence | sequence record 487460 | Addgene NGS Result
AATGTAGTCTTATGCAATACTCTTGTAGTCTTGCAACATGGTAACGATGAGTTAGCAACATGCCTTACAA
GGAGAGAAAAAGCACCGTGCATGCCGATTGGTGGAAGTAAGGTGGTACGATCGTGCCTTATTAGGAAGGC
AACAGACGGGTCTGACATGGATTGGACGAACCACTGAATTGCCGCATTGCAGAGATATTGTATTTAAGTG
CCTAGCTCGATACATAAACGGGTCTCTCTGGTTAGACCAGATCTGAGCCTGGGAGCTCTCTGGCTAACTA
GGGAACCCACTGCTTAAGCCTCAATAAAGCTTGCCTTGAGTGCTTCAAGTAGTGTGTGCCCGTCTGTTGT
GTGACTCTGGTAACTAGAGATCCCTCAGACCCTTTTAGTCAGTGTGGAAAATCTCTAGCAGTGGCGCCCG
AACAGGGACTTGAAAGCGAAAGGGAAACCAGAGGAGCTCTCTCGACGCAGGACTCGGCTTGCTGAAGCGC
GCACGGCAAGAGGCGAGGGGCGGCGACTGGTGAGTACGCCAAAAATTTTGACTAGCGGAGGCTAGAAGGA
GAGAGATGGGTGCGAGAGCGTCAGTATTAAGCGGGGGAGAATTAGATCGCGATGGGAAAAAATTCGGTTA
AGGCCAGGGGGAAAGAAAAAATATAAATTAAAACATATAGTATGGGCAAGCAGGGAGCTAGAACGATTCG
CAGTTAATCCTGGCCTGTTAGAAACATCAGAAGGCTGTAGACAAATACTGGGACAGCTACAACCATCCCT
TCAGACAGGATCAGAAGAACTTAGATCATTATATAATACAGTAGCAACCCTCTATTGTGTGCATCAAAGG
ATAGAGATAAAAGACACCAAGGAAGCTTTAGACAAGATAGAGGAAGAGCAAAACAAAAGTAAGACCACCG
CACAGCAAGCGGCCGCTGATCTTCAGACCTGGAGGAGGAGATATGAGGGACAATTGGAGAAGTGAATTAT
ATAAATATAAAGTAGTAAAAATTGAACCATTAGGAGTAGCACCCACCAAGGCAAAGAGAAGAGTGGTGCA
GAGAGAAAAAAGAGCAGTGGGAATAGGAGCTTTGTTCCTTGGGTTCTTGGGAGCAGCAGGAAGCACTATG
GGCGCAGCGTCAATGACGCTGACGGTACAGGCCAGACAATTATTGTCTGGTATAGTGCAGCAGCAGAACA
ATTTGCTGAGGGCTATTGAGGCGCAACAGCATCTGTTGCAACTCACAGTCTGGGGCATCAAGCAGCTCCA
GGCAAGAATCCTGGCTGTGGAAAGATACCTAAAGGATCAACAGCTCCTGGGGATTTGGGGTTGCTCTGGA
AAACTCATTTGCACCACTGCTGTGCCTTGGAATGCTAGTTGGAGTAATAAATCTCTGGAACAGATTTGGA
ATCACACGACCTGGATGGAGTGGGACAGAGAAATTAACAATTACACAAGCTTAATACACTCCTTAATTGA
AGAATCGCAAAACCAGCAAGAAAAGAATGAACAAGAATTATTGGAATTAGATAAATGGGCAAGTTTGTGG
AATTGGTTTAACATAACAAATTGGCTGTGGTATATAAAATTATTCATAATGATAGTAGGAGGCTTGGTAG
GTTTAAGAATAGTTTTTGCTGTACTTTCTATAGTGAATAGAGTTAGGCAGGGATATTCACCATTATCGTT
TCAGACCCACCTCCCAACCCCGAGGGGACCCGACAGGCCCGAAGGAATAGAAGAAGAAGGTGGAGAGAGA
GACAGAGACAGATCCATTCGATTAGTGAACGGATCTCGACGGTATCGCTAGCTTTTAAAAGAAAAGGGGG
GATTGGGGGGTACAGTGCAGGGGAAAGAATAGTAGACATAATAGCAACAGACATACAAACTAAAGAATTA
CAAAAACAAATTACAAAAATTCAAAATTTTACTAGTGATTATCGGATCAACTTTGTATAGAAAAGTTGTA
GTTATTAATAGTAATCAATTACGGGGTCATTAGTTCATAGCCCATATATGGAGTTCCGCGTTACATAACT
TACGGTAAATGGCCCGCCTGGCTGACCGCCCAACGACCCCCGCCCATTGACGTCAATAATGACGTATGTT
CCCATAGTAACGCCAATAGGGACTTTCCATTGACGTCAATGGGTGGAGTATTTACGGTAAACTGCCCACT
TGGCAGTACATCAAGTGTATCATATGCCAAGTACGCCCCCTATTGACGTCAATGACGGTAAATGGCCCGC
CTGGCATTATGCCCAGTACATGACCTTATGGGACTTTCCTACTTGGCAGTACATCTACGTATTAGTCATC
GCTATTACCATGGTGATGCGGTTTTGGCAGTACATCAATGGGCGTGGATAGCGGTTTGACTCACGGGGAT
TTCCAAGTCTCCACCCCATTGACGTCAATGGGAGTTTGTTTTGGCACCAAAATCAACGGGACTTTCCAAA
ATGTCGTAACAACTCCGCCCCATTGACGCAAATGGGCGGTAGGCGTGTACGGTGGGAGGTCTATATAAGC
AGAGCTGGTTTAGTGAACCGTCAGATCCAAGTTTGTACAAAAAAGCAGGCTTCCTTTCTTCCTTTTGGTG
CGAGCTTGCTGTGGTTTTTGCTCTGGGTCCTCTGGGATGGCGCCTGGCTGTGGCCGCGTGGTCTCTCACG
CAGGGGCGCCGGGCGGGGGAACGCGGCCACCCTGAGTCTGGTGAGTCGACTGCGGCGGCCTGTGTCCGAA
GTGTCCGGGGCCGTGAACAAGGGCAGCGGCCTGGCCTCAGGCCTGCGTTCCCACGTTTGGAAACGGGGAG
CTTCGTCGATTTGTGTTTACATCATCGACTATGCCAGGGAGTTCTCCAGATAAGCCTGGTTTTATTTTCG
TCAGTGAAAAGGCCTTACCGTATAACTGACTTTATGCTTGCCCTGCCCCCGTATAAAATACCTTAGAAGT
AGAGTGCCTGGTTACAGCTGTTTCCACGTGCGGTGCTCGTCGGGAGTGATCACCTACCCTACAGGTGAGT
TTTCACGTTCGTGCAAGACCAGTCGCCATTTAAAACGCATCGCATTTCACTTTTCATTATTAAGTCGGAT
TTTAAATCGTGAGAAAATTTCTCTGAAATGTATTGTCCGTTTTTAGGCTGTAATCGGCATTACTGTCAGC
CAGTCAGCAACCTTATGCCATAAAGCCTACCTCACGCAGTGTCAGCCTTTGTGTTGCCCATTCACTTTGG
AAACTAGTGAATGTGGTGTCAAAAAAGGCGTAAATTAAACGCTTTGCAGCCTTTTCCTGCCCTTAAATTT
GATACCTTTGGTGTAGGAGCTGCATAAGTAGCTGCTTTTACGTTTCCACGCGTGATCTTGACCCTGCTAG
CCTTAAGTGTATGGTTTCTCTTAGCCAGTTCTAATTTTTGTTCAGGTGGAAGATGGATGCCTGAAGTGTA
GACTGCTGCTAGCTGAATACCATCTGGGAGCATAAAGGTGACCTGAAGGTAGGGTGATATGTCTTAAAGC
ACTTTGTAATGGGAATTTTTATCACCTTTTAAATTGGGGTTCCTTCTCTAGTGAGTTTTAATGTCAGTGG
TACATTCGTAGTGTTGCTCTGTCTGTAGCTATTAAGGTGAGTTAATAAATGGGATAGCCTCCACAGCTTA
TTTTTGGGAAGGTTTTGCTGATACTTCCTGAGAAGCCCAGGGAAATAAATACGCATAGTACTGGCATTCT
GCATCTCTTTAAGATTTGTTTTTATGTGTAGTAATTGAGTTTTTTAAAAGCTTGTGAAATCGCAGGCATA
TTACCAAGTTCTTGATTAAAATGTAATACAAAAATATTTGCTGTCGAATTGAGTACTTTATTTTTTCTCT
TAGGATGTCCTTGGTGAGGATTTTGAAAATTTGATCTTCACAAGAGTTGCCTGGATCATTTGAAATTTCT
GGGAGTCTGAGGAGTACTGACATAATTACCTGCTGGAGTCTGTAAATACACATTTAAGACAGTGAGGATG
TGAATAAATATATTAATGCACTTACCCAGCTTTCTTGTACAAAGTGGTGATAATCGAATTCCGATAATCA
ACCTCTGGATTACAAAATTTGTGAAAGATTGACTGGTATTCTTAACTATGTTGCTCCTTTTACGCTATGT
GGATACGCTGCTTTAATGCCTTTGTATCATGCTATTGCTTCCCGTATGGCTTTCATTTTCTCCTCCTTGT
ATAAATCCTGGTTGCTGTCTCTTTATGAGGAGTTGTGGCCCGTTGTCAGGCAACGTGGCGTGGTGTGCAC
TGTGTTTGCTGACGCAACCCCCACTGGTTGGGGCATTGCCACCACCTGTCAGCTCCTTTCCGGGACTTTC
GCTTTCCCCCTCCCTATTGCCACGGCGGAACTCATCGCCGCCTGCCTTGCCCGCTGCTGGACAGGGGCTC
GGCTGTTGGGCACTGACAATTCCGTGGTGTTGTCGGGGAAGCTGACGTCCTTTCCATGGCTGCTCGCCTG
TGTTGCCACCTGGATTCTGCGCGGGACGTCCTTCTGCTACGTCCCTTCGGCCCTCAATCCAGCGGACCTT
CCTTCCCGCGGCCTGCTGCCGGCTCTGCGGCCTCTTCCGCGTCTTCGCCTTCGCCCTCAGACGAGTCGGA
TCTCCCTTTGGGCCGCCTCCCCGCATCGGGAATTCCCGCGGTTCGAATTCTACCGGGTAGGGGAGGCGCT
TTTCCCAAGGCAGTCTGGAGCATGCGCTTTAGCAGCCCCGCTGGGCACTTGGCGCTACACAAGTGGCCTC
TGGCCTCGCACACATTCCACATCCACCGGTAGGCGCCAACCGGCTCCGTTCTTTGGTGGCCCCTTCGCGC
CACCTTCTACTCCTCCCCTAGTCAGGAAGTTCCCCCCCGCCCCGCAGCTCGCGTCGTGCAGGACGTGACA
AATGGAAGTAGCACGTCTCACTAGTCTCGTGCAGATGGACAGCACCGCTGAGCAATGGAAGCGGGTAGGC
CTTTGGGGCAGCGGCCAATAGCAGCTTTGCTCCTTCGCTTTCTGGGCTCAGAGGCTGGGAAGGGGTGGGT
CCGGGGGCGGGCTCAGGGGCGGGCTCAGGGGCGGGGCGGGCGCCCGAAGGTCCTCCGGAGGCCCGGCATT
CTGCACGCTTCAAAAGCGCACGTCTGCCGCGCTGTTCTCCTCTTCCTCATCTCCGGGCCTTTCGACCTCA
CGTGGCCACCATGACCGAGTACAAGCCCACGGTGCGCCTCGCCACCCGCGACGACGTCCCCAGGGCCGTA
CGCACCCTCGCCGCCGCGTTCGCCGACTACCCCGCCACGCGCCACACCGTCGATCCGGACCGCCACATCG
AGCGGGTCACCGAGCTGCAAGAACTCTTCCTCACGCGCGTCGGGCTCGACATCGGCAAGGTGTGGGTCGC
GGACGACGGCGCCGCGGTGGCGGTCTGGACCACGCCGGAGAGCGTCGAAGCGGGGGCGGTGTTCGCCGAG
ATCGGCCCGCGCATGGCCGAGTTGAGCGGTTCCCGGCTGGCCGCGCAGCAACAGATGGAAGGCCTCCTGG
CGCCGCACCGGCCCAAGGAGCCCGCGTGGTTCCTGGCCACCGTCGGCGTCTCGCCCGACCACCAGGGCAA
GGGTCTGGGCAGCGCCGTCGTGCTCCCCGGAGTGGAGGCGGCCGAGCGCGCCGGGGTGCCCGCCTTCCTG
GAGACCTCCGCGCCCCGCAACCTCCCCTTCTACGAGCGGCTCGGCTTCACCGTCACCGCCGACGTCGAGG
TGCCCGAAGGACCGCGCACCTGGTGCATGACCCGCAAGCCCGGTGCCTGAGGTACCTTTAAGACCAATGA
CTTACAAGGCAGCTGTAGATCTTAGCCACTTTTTAAAAGAAAAGGGGGGACTGGAAGGGCTAATTCACTC
CCAACGAAGACAAGATCTGCTTTTTGCTTGTACTGGGTCTCTCTGGTTAGACCAGATCTGAGCCTGGGAG
CTCTCTGGCTAACTAGGGAACCCACTGCTTAAGCCTCAATAAAGCTTGCCTTGAGTGCTTCAAGTAGTGT
GTGCCCGTCTGTTGTGTGACTCTGGTAACTAGAGATCCCTCAGACCCTTTTAGTCAGTGTGGAAAATCTC
TAGCAGTAGTAGTTCATGTCATCTTATTATTCAGTATTTATAACTTGCAAAGAAATGAATATCAGAGAGT
GAGAGGAACTTGTTTATTGCAGCTTATAATGGTTACAAATAAAGCAATAGCATCACAAATTTCACAAATA
AAGCATTTTTTTCACTGCATTCTAGTTGTGGTTTGTCCAAACTCATCAATGTATCTTATCATGTCTGGCT
CTAGCTATCCCGCCCCTAACTCCGCCCATCCCGCCCCTAACTCCGCCCAGTTCCGCCCATTCTCCGCCCC
ATGGCTGACTAATTTTTTTTATTTATGCAGAGGCCGAGGCCGCCTCGGCCTCTGAGCTATTCCAGAAGTA
GTGAGGAGGCTTTTTTGGAGGCCTAGGGACGTACCCAATTCGCCCTATAGTGAGTCGTATTACGCGCGCT
CACTGGCCGTCGTTTTACAACGTCGTGACTGGGAAAACCCTGGCGTTACCCAACTTAATCGCCTTGCAGC
ACATCCCCCTTTCGCCAGCTGGCGTAATAGCGAAGAGGCCCGCACCGATCGCCCTTCCCAACAGTTGCGC
AGCCTGAATGGCGAATGGG
[124 nt withheld, positions 6670-6793]
C
[91 nt withheld, positions 6795-6885]
A
[49 nt withheld, positions 6887-6935]
CCTTTGACGTTGGAGTCCACGTTCTTT
[37 nt withheld, positions 6963-6999]
ACCCTATCTCGGTCTATTCTTTTGATTTATAAGGGATTTTGCCGATTTCGGCCTATTGGTTAAAAAATGA
GCTGATTTAACAAAAATTTAACGCGAATTTTAACAAAATATTAACGCTTACAATTTAGGTGGCACTTTTC
GGGGAAATGTGCGCGGAACCCCTATTTGTTTATTTTTCTAAATACATTCAAATATGTATCCGCTCATGAG
ACAATAACCCTGATAAATGCTTCAATAATATTGAAAAAGGAAGAGTATGAGTATTCAACATTTCCGTGTC
GCCCTTATTCCCTTTTTTGCGGCATTTTGCCTTCCTGTTTTTGCTCACCCAGAAACGCTGGTGAAAGTAA
AAGATGCTGAAGATCAGTTGGGTGCACGAGTGGGTTACATCGAACTGGATCTCAACAGCGGTAAGATCCT
TGAGAGTTTTCGCCCCGAAGAACGTTTTCCAATGATGAGCACTTTTAAAGTTCTGCTATGTGGCGCGGTA
TTATCCCGTATTGACGCCGGGCAAGAGCAACTCGGTCGCCGCATACACTATTCTCAGAATGACTTGGTTG
AGTACTCACCAGTCACAGAAAAGCATCTTACGGATGGCATGACAGTAAGAGAATTATGCAGTGCTGCCAT
AACCATGAGTGATAACACTGCGGCCAACTTACTTCTGACAACGATCGGAGGACCGAAGGAGCTAACCGCT
TTTTTGCACAACATGGGGGATCATGTAACTCGCCTTGATCGTTGGGAACCGGAGCTGAATGAAGCCATAC
CAAACGACGAGCGTGACACCACGATGCCTGTAGCAATGGCAACAACGTTGCGCAAACTATTAACTGGCGA
ACTACTTACTCTAGCTTCCCGGCAACAATTAATAGACTGGATGGAGGCGGATAAAGTTGCAGGACCACTT
CTGCGCTCGGCCCTTCCGGCTGGCTGGTTTATTGCTGATAAATCTGGAGCCGGTGAGCGTGGGTCTCGCG
GTATCATTGCAGCACTGGGGCCAGATGGTAAGCCCTCCCGTATCGTAGTTATCTACACGACGGGGAGTCA
GGCAACTATGGATGAACGAAATAGACAGATCGCTGAGATAGGTGCCTCACTGATTAAGCATTGGTAACTG
TCAGACCAAGTTTACTCATATATACTTTAGATTGATTTAAAACTTCATTTTTAATTTAAAAGGATCTAGG
TGAAGATCCTTTTTGATAATCTCATGACCAAAATCCCTTAACGTGAGTTTTCGTTCCACTGAGCGTCAGA
CCCCGTAGAAAAGATCAAAGGATCTTCTTGAGATCCTTTTTTTCTGCGCGTAATCTGCTGCTTGCAAACA
AAAAAACCACCGCTACCAGCGGTGGTTTGTTTGCCGGATCAAGAGCTACCAACTCTTTTTCCGAAGGTAA
CTGGCTTCAGCAGAGCGCAGATACCAAATACTGTTCTTCTAGTGTAGCCGTAGTTAGGCCACCACTTCAA
GAACTCTGTAGCACCGCCTACATACCTCGCTCTGCTAATCCTGTTACCAGTGGCTGCTGCCAGTGGCGAT
AAGTCGTGTCTTACCGGGTTGGACTCAAGACGATAGTTACCGGATAAGGCGCAGCGGTCGGGCTGAACGG
GGGGTTCGTGCACACAGCCCAGCTTGGAGCGAACGACCTACACCGAACTGAGATACCTACAGCGTGAGCT
ATGAGAAAGCGCCACGCTTCCCGAAGAGAGAAAGGCGGACAGGTATCCGGTAAGCGGCAGGGTCGGAACA
GGAGAGCGCACGAGGGAGCTTCCAGGGGGAAACGCCTGGTATCTTTATAGTCCTGTCGGGTTTCGCCACC
TCTGACTTGAGCGTCGATTTTTGTGATGCTCGTCAGGGGGGCGGAGCCTATGGAAAAACGCCAGCAACGC
GGCCTTTTTACGGTTCCTGGCCTTTTGCTGGCCTTTTGCTCACATATTCTTTCCTGCGTTATCCCCTGAT
TCTGTGGATAACCGTATTACCGCCTTTGAGTGAGCTGATACCGCTCGCCGCAGCCGAACGACCGAGCGCA
GCGAGTCAGTGAGCGAGGAAGCGGAAGAGCGCCCAATACGCAAACCGCCTCTCCCCGCGCGTTGGCCGAT
TCATTAATGCAGCTGGCACGACAGGTTTCCCGACTGGAAAGCGGGCAGTGAGCGCAACGCAATTAATGTG
AGTTAGCTCACTCATTAGGCACCCCAGGCTTTACACTTTATGCTTCCGGCTCGTATGTTGTGTGGAATTG
TGAGCGGATAACAATTTCACACAGGAAACAGCTATGACCATGATTACGCCAAGCGCGCAATTAACCCTCA
CTAAAGGGAACAAAAGCTGGAGCTGCAAGCTT
